Addgene plasmid #21918: TrHKI-pGFPN3
Depositing lab: Hossein Ardehali. Depositing organization: Northwestern University. Publication: Glucose phosphorylation and mitochondrial binding are required for the protective effects of hexokinases I and II. Sun L, Shukair S, Naik TJ, Moazed F, Ardehali H. Mol Cell Biol. 2008 Feb . 28(3):1007-17. 10.1128/MCB.00224-07 PubMed 18039843.
Backbone
  Vector backbone: pGF-N3
  Backbone size w/o insert (bp): 4700
  Vector type: Mammalian Expression
  Selectable markers: Neomycin (select with G418)
Growth in bacteria
  Bacterial resistance: Kanamycin, 50 μg/mL
  Growth temperature: 37°C
  Growth strain: DH5alpha
  Growth instructions: DH5alpha, HB101 and other general purpose strains
  Copy number: High Copy
Gene/Insert
  Gene/Insert name: Truncated human HKI (lacking exon 1 sequence that encodes for the mitochondrial binding domain) in pGFP-N3 plasmid
  Species: H. sapiens (human)
  Insert size (bp): 2688
  Mutation: This is the truncated human HKI cDNA (lacking exon 1 that encodes for the mitochondrial binding domain of HKI) in pGFP-N3
  GenBank ID: M75126
  Entrez Gene: HK1 (a.k.a. HK, HK1-ta, HK1-tb, HK1-tc, HKD, HKI, HMSNR, HXK1, NEDVIBA, NMSR, RP79, hexokinase)
  Tag / fusion protein: GFP (C terminal on insert)
  Cloning method: Restriction Enzyme; 5′ cloning site XhoI (not destroyed); 3′ cloning site KpnI (not destroyed)
  Sequencing primers: 5′ n/a
Terms and licenses: Academic/Nonprofit Terms; Industry Terms: Not Available to Industry
How to cite: TrHKI-pGFPN3 was a gift from Hossein Ardehali (Addgene plasmid # 21918 ; http://n2t.net/addgene:21918 ; RRID:Addgene_21918)
