[The description below was written by a language model from this plasmid's Addgene catalogue record and pLannotate feature annotations shown in this document.]
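Description:
TrHKI-pGFPN3 is a mammalian expression plasmid of about 7.4 kb, built on a GFP-N3-type backbone (listed as pGF-N3/pGFP-N3). It encodes a truncated form of human hexokinase I (HK1) fused at its C terminus to EGFP. It is maintained in general-purpose E. coli strains at high copy through a ColE1/pUC-type origin, and it also carries an f1 origin. A single NeoR/KanR (Tn5 aminoglycoside phosphotransferase) gene provides both selections. A bacterial bla-type promoter drives it for kanamycin resistance in bacteria, and the SV40 enhancer/early promoter with an HSV TK polyadenylation signal drives it for G418 selection in mammalian cells. The short large T antigen, ble and bGH poly(A) fragments in the annotation appear to be backbone remnants rather than functional elements.

The expression cassette uses the human CMV immediate-early enhancer and promoter. These drive the HK1 coding sequence, which was cloned between XhoI and KpnI sites. The sequence continues through a short stretch of residual multiple cloning site into EGFP, and the cassette ends at the SV40 poly(A) signal. The roughly 2.7 kb insert lacks the exon 1 sequence that encodes the N-terminal mitochondrial binding domain. The resulting fusion protein should therefore not associate with mitochondria as full-length HKI does, and the GFP tag allows its localisation and expression to be followed by fluorescence. The associated publication examined whether glucose phosphorylation and mitochondrial binding are needed for the protective effects of hexokinases I and II. This suggests the construct serves as a binding-deficient comparison to full-length HKI in transfected mammalian cells.
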