Features (pLannotate 1.2.2; 15 found; start..end, strand, type, name):
     61..364     +  enhancer       CMV enhancer: human cytomegalovirus immediate early enhancer
    365..568     +  promoter       CMV promoter: human cytomegalovirus (CMV) immediate early promoter
    598..3309    +  CDS            HK1: HXK1_HUMAN - Experimental evidence at protein level: Swiss-Prot protein existence level 1. Catalyzes the phosphorylation of various hexoses, such as D- glucose, D-glucosamine, D-fructose, D-mannose and 2-deoxy-D-glucose, to hexose 6-phosphate (D-glucose 6-phosphate, D-glucosamine 6-phosphate, D-fructose 6-phosphate, D-mannose 6-phosphate and 2-deoxy-D-glucose 6- phosphate, respectively) (PubMed:1637300, PubMed:25316723, PubMed:27374331). Does not phosphorylate N-acetyl-D-glucosamine (PubMed:27374331). Mediates the initial step of glycolysis by catalyzing phosphorylation of D-glucose to D-gluco
   3309..3330    +  misc_feature   MCS (fragment): multiple cloning site
   3340..4059    +  CDS            EGFP: the original enhanced GFP (Yang et al., 1996) mammalian codon-optimized
   4076..4159    +  CDS            large T antigen (fragment): large T antigen from SV40 (simian virus 40)
   4182..4303    +  polyA_signal   SV40 poly(A) signal: SV40 polyadenylation signal
   4337..4765    -  rep_origin     f1 ori (sequence partly withheld): f1 bacteriophage origin of replication; arrow indicates direction of (+) strand synthesis
   4792..4896    +  promoter       AmpR promoter: bla
   4898..5255    +  promoter       SV40 promoter: SV40 enhancer and early promoter
   5290..6084    +  CDS            NeoR/KanR: aminoglycoside phosphotransferase from Tn5; aph(3')-II (or nptII); confers resistance to neomycin, kanamycin, and G418 (Geneticin®)
   6105..6257    +  CDS            ble (fragment): BLE_KLEPN - Experimental evidence at protein level: Swiss-Prot protein existence level 1. Binding protein with a strong affinity to the bleomycin family of antibiotics. Binds to CL990; an antimitotic-antibiotic compound. From Klebsiella pneumoniae.
   6316..6363    +  polyA_signal   HSV TK poly(A) signal: herpes simplex virus thymidine kinase polyadenylation signal (Cole and Stacy, 1985)
   6454..6470    -  polyA_signal   bGH poly(A) signal (fragment): bovine growth hormone polyadenylation signal
   6692..7280    +  rep_origin     ori: high-copy-number ColE1/pMB1/pBR322/pUC origin of replication
>Addgene plasmid #21918 | TrHKI-pGFPN3 | depositor full sequence | sequence record 10088 | Author sequence
TAGTTATTAATAGTAATCAATTACGGGGTCATTAGTTCATAGCCCATATATGGAGTTCCGCGTTACATAA
CTTACGGTAAATGGCCCGCCTGGCTGACCGCCCAACGACCCCCGCCCATTGACGTCAATAATGACGTATG
TTCCCATAGTAACGCCAATAGGGACTTTCCATTGACGTCAATGGGTGGAGTATTTACGGTAAACTGCCCA
CTTGGCAGTACATCAAGTGTATCATATGCCAAGTACGCCCCCTATTGACGTCAATGACGGTAAATGGCCC
GCCTGGCATTATGCCCAGTACATGACCTTATGGGACTTTCCTACTTGGCAGTACATCTACGTATTAGTCA
TCGCTATTACCATGGTGATGCGGTTTTGGCAGTACATCAATGGGCGTGGATAGCGGTTTGACTCACGGGG
ATTTCCAAGTCTCCACCCCATTGACGTCAATGGGAGTTTGTTTTGGCACCAAAATCAACGGGACTTTCCA
AAATGTCGTAACAACTCCGCCCCATTGACGCAAATGGGCGGTAGGCGTGTACGGTGGGAGGTCTATATAA
GCAGAGCTGGTTTAGTGAACCGTCAGATCCGCTAGCGCTACCGGACTCAGATCTCGAGATGATTGACAAG
TATCTGTATGCCATGCGGCTCTCCGATGAAACTCTCATAGATATCATGACTCGCTTCAGGAAGGAGATGA
AGAATGGCCTCTCCCGGGATTTTAATCCAACAGCCACAGTCAAGATGTTGCCAACATTCGTAAGGTCCAT
TCCTGATGGCTCTGAAAAGGGAGATTTCATTGCCCTGGATCTTGGTGGGTCTTCCTTTCGAATTCTGCGG
GTGCAAGTGAATCATGAGAAAAACCAGAATGTTCACATGGAGTCCGAGGTTTATGACACCCCAGAGAACA
TCGTGCACGGCAGTGGAAGCCAGCTTTTTGATCATGTTGCTGAGTGCCTGGGAGATTTCATGGAGAAAAG
GAAGATCAAGGACAAGAAGTTACCTGTGGGATTCACGTTTTCTTTTCCTTGCCAACAATCCAAAATAGAT
GAGGCCATCCTGATCACCTGGACAAAGCGATTTAAAGCGAGCGGAGTGGAAGGAGCAGATGTGGTCAAAC
TGCTTAACAAAGCCATCAAAAAGCGAGGGGACTATGATGCCAACATCGTAGCTGTGGTGAATGACACAGT
GGGCACCATGATGACCTGTGGCTATGACGACCAGCACTGTGAAGTCGGCCTGATCATCGGCACTGGCACC
AATGCTTGCTACATGGAGGAACTGAGGCACATTGATCTGGTGGAAGGAGACGAGGGGAGGATGTGTATCA
ATACAGAATGGGGAGCCTTTGGAGACGATGGATCATTAGAAGACATCCGGACAGAGTTTGACAGGGAGAT
AGACCGGGGATCCCTCAACCCTGGAAAACAGCTGTTTGAGAAGATGGTCAGTGGCATGTACTTGGGAGAG
CTGGTTCGACTGATCCTAGTCAAGATGGCCAAGGAGGGCCTCTTATTTGAAGGGCGGATCACCCCGGAGC
TGCTCACCCGAGGGAAGTTTAACACCAGTGATGTGTCAGCCATCGAAAAGAATAAGGAAGGCCTCCACAA
TGCCAAAGAAATCCTGACCCGCCTGGGAGTGGAGCCGTCCGATGATGACTGTGTCTCAGTCCAGCACGTT
TGCACCATTGTCTCATTTCGCTCAGCCAACTTGGTGGCTGCCACACTGGGCGCCATCTTGAACCGCCTGC
GTGATAACAAGGGCACACCCAGGCTGCGGACCACGGTTGGTGTCGACGGATCTCTTTACAAGACGCACCC
ACAGTATTCCCGGCGTTTCCACAAGACTCTAAGGCGCTTGGTGCCAGACTCCGATGTGCGCTTCCTCCTC
TCGGAGAGTGGCAGCGGCAAGGGGGCTGCCATGGTGACGGCGGTGGCCTACCGCTTGGCCGAGCAGCACC
GGCAGATAGAGGAGACCCTGGCTCATTTCCACCTCACCAAAGACATGCTGCTGGAGGTGAAGAAGAGGAT
GCGGGCCGAGATGGAGCTGGGGCTGAGGAAGCAGACGCACAACAATGCCGTGGTTAAGATGCTGCCCTCC
TTCGTCCGGAGAACTCCCGACGGGACCGAGAATGGTGACTTCTTGGCCCTGGATCTTGGAGGAACCAATT
TCCGTGTGCTGCTGGTGAAAATCCGTAGTGGGAAAAAGAGAACGGTGGAAATGCACAACAAGATCTACGC
CATTCCTATTGAAATCATGCAGGGCACTGGGGAAGAGCTGTTTGATCACATTGTCTCCTGCATCTCTGAC
TTCTTGGACTACATGGGGATCAAAGGCCCCAGGATGCCTCTGGGCTTCACGTTCTCATTTCCCTGCCAGC
AGACGAGTCTGGACGCGGGAATCTTGATCACGTGGACAAAGGGTTTTAAGGCAACAGACTGCGTGGGCCA
CGATGTAGTCACCTTACTAAGGGATGCGATAAAAAGGAGAGAGGAATTTGACCTGGACGTGGTGGCTGTG
GTCAACGACACAGTGGGCACCATGATGACCTGTGCTTATGAGGAGCCCACCTGTGAGGTTGGACTCATTG
TTGGGACCGGCAGCAATGCCTGCTACATGGAGGAGATGAAGAACGTGGAGATGGTGGAGGGGGACCAGGG
GCAGATGTGCATCAACATGGAGTGGGGGGCCTTTGGGGACAACGGGTGTCTGGATGATATCAGGACACAC
TACGACAGACTGGTGGACGAATATTCCCTAAATGCTGGGAAACAAAGGTATGAGAAGATGATCAGTGGTA
TGTACCTGGGTGAAATCGTCCGCAACATCTTAATCGACTTCACCAAGAAGGGATTCCTCTTCCGAGGGCA
GATCTCTGAGACGCTGAAGACCCGGGGCATCTTTGAGACCAAGTTTCTCTCTCAGATCGAGAGTGACCGA
TTAGCACTGCTCCAGGTCCGGGCTATCCTCCAGCAGCTAGGTCTGAATAGCACCTGCGATGACAGTATCC
TCGTCAAGACAGTGTGCGGGGTGGTGTCCAGGAGGGCCGCACAGCTGTGTGGCGCAGGCATGGCTGCGGT
TGTGGATAAGATCCGCGAGAACAGAGGACTGGACCGTCTGAATGTGACTGTGGGAGTGGACGGGACACTC
TACAAGCTTCATCCACACTTCTCCAGAATCATGCACCAGACGGTGAAGGAACTGTCACCAAAATGTAACG
TGTCCTTCCTCCTGTCTGAGGATGGCAGCGGCAAGGGGGCCGCCCTCATCACGGCCGTGGGCGTGCGGTT
ACGCACAGAGGCAAGCAGCGGTACCGCGGGCCCGGGATCCATCGCCACCATGGTGAGCAAGGGCGAGGAG
CTGTTCACCGGGGTGGTGCCCATCCTGGTCGAGCTGGACGGCGACGTAAACGGCCACAAGTTCAGCGTGT
CCGGCGAGGGCGAGGGCGATGCCACCTACGGCAAGCTGACCCTGAAGTTCATCTGCACCACCGGCAAGCT
GCCCGTGCCCTGGCCCACCCTCGTGACCACCCTGACCTACGGCGTGCAGTGCTTCAGCCGCTACCCCGAC
CACATGAAGCAGCACGACTTCTTCAAGTCCGCCATGCCCGAAGGCTACGTCCAGGAGCGCACCATCTTCT
TCAAGGACGACGGCAACTACAAGACCCGCGCCGAGGTGAAGTTCGAGGGCGACACCCTGGTGAACCGCAT
CGAGCTGAAGGGCATCGACTTCAAGGAGGACGGCAACATCCTGGGGCACAAGCTGGAGTACAACTACAAC
AGCCACAACGTCTATATCATGGCCGACAAGCAGAAGAACGGCATCAAGGTGAACTTCAAGATCCGCCACA
ACATCGAGGACGGCAGCGTGCAGCTCGCCGACCACTACCAGCAGAACACCCCCATCGGCGACGGCCCCGT
GCTGCTGCCCGACAACCACTACCTGAGCACCCAGTCCGCCCTGAGCAAAGACCCCAACGAGAAGCGCGAT
CACATGGTCCTGCTGGAGTTCGTGACCGCCGCCGGGATCACTCTCGGCATGGACGAGCTGTACAAGTAAA
GCGGCCGCGACTCTAGATCATAATCAGCCATACCACATTTGTAGAGGTTTTACTTGCTTTAAAAAACCTC
CCACACCTCCCCCTGAACCTGAAACATAAAATGAATGCAATTGTTGTTGTTAACTTGTTTATTGCAGCTT
ATAATGGTTACAAATAAAGCAATAGCATCACAAATTTCACAAATAAAGCATTTTTTTCACTGCATTCTAG
TTGTGGTTTGTCCAAACTCATCAATGTATCTTAAGGCGTAAATTGTAAGCGTTAATATTTTGTTAAAATT
CGCGTTAAATTTTTGTTAAATCAGCTCATTTTTTAACCAATAGGCCGAAATCGGCAAAATCCCTTATAAA
TCAAAAGAATAGACCGAGATAGGGT
[37 nt withheld, positions 4436-4472]
AAAGAACGTGGACTCCAACGTCAAAGG
[49 nt withheld, positions 4500-4548]
T
[91 nt withheld, positions 4550-4640]
G
[124 nt withheld, positions 4642-4765]
CAGGTGGCACTTTTCGGGGAAATGTGCGCGGAACCCCTATTTGTTTATTTTTCTAAATACATTCAAATAT
GTATCCGCTCATGAGACAATAACCCTGATAAATGCTTCAATAATATTGAAAAAGGAAGAGTCCTGAGGCG
GAAAGAACCAGCTGTGGAATGTGTGTCAGTTAGGGTGTGGAAAGTCCCCAGGCTCCCCAGCAGGCAGAAG
TATGCAAAGCATGCATCTCAATTAGTCAGCAACCAGGTGTGGAAAGTCCCCAGGCTCCCCAGCAGGCAGA
AGTATGCAAAGCATGCATCTCAATTAGTCAGCAACCATAGTCCCGCCCCTAACTCCGCCCATCCCGCCCC
TAACTCCGCCCAGTTCCGCCCATTCTCCGCCCCATGGCTGACTAATTTTTTTTATTTATGCAGAGGCCGA
GGCCGCCTCGGCCTCTGAGCTATTCCAGAAGTAGTGAGGAGGCTTTTTTGGAGGCCTAGGCTTTTGCAAA
GATCGATCAAGAGACAGGATGAGGATCGTTTCGCATGATTGAACAAGATGGATTGCACGCAGGTTCTCCG
GCCGCTTGGGTGGAGAGGCTATTCGGCTATGACTGGGCACAACAGACAATCGGCTGCTCTGATGCCGCCG
TGTTCCGGCTGTCAGCGCAGGGGCGCCCGGTTCTTTTTGTCAAGACCGACCTGTCCGGTGCCCTGAATGA
ACTGCAAGACGAGGCAGCGCGGCTATCGTGGCTGGCCACGACGGGCGTTCCTTGCGCAGCTGTGCTCGAC
GTTGTCACTGAAGCGGGAAGGGACTGGCTGCTATTGGGCGAAGTGCCGGGGCAGGATCTCCTGTCATCTC
ACCTTGCTCCTGCCGAGAAAGTATCCATCATGGCTGATGCAATGCGGCGGCTGCATACGCTTGATCCGGC
TACCTGCCCATTCGACCACCAAGCGAAACATCGCATCGAGCGAGCACGTACTCGGATGGAAGCCGGTCTT
GTCGATCAGGATGATCTGGACGAAGAGCATCAGGGGCTCGCGCCAGCCGAACTGTTCGCCAGGCTCAAGG
CGAGCATGCCCGACGGCGAGGATCTCGTCGTGACCCATGGCGATGCCTGCTTGCCGAATATCATGGTGGA
AAATGGCCGCTTTTCTGGATTCATCGACTGTGGCCGGCTGGGTGTGGCGGACCGCTATCAGGACATAGCG
TTGGCTACCCGTGATATTGCTGAAGAGCTTGGCGGCGAATGGGCTGACCGCTTCCTCGTGCTTTACGGTA
TCGCCGCTCCCGATTCGCAGCGCATCGCCTTCTATCGCCTTCTTGACGAGTTCTTCTGAGCGGGACTCTG
GGGTTCGAAATGACCGACCAAGCGACGCCCAACCTGCCATCACGAGATTTCGATTCCACCGCCGCCTTCT
ATGAAAGGTTGGGCTTCGGAATCGTTTTCCGGGACGCCGGCTGGATGATCCTCCAGCGCGGGGATCTCAT
GCTGGAGTTCTTCGCCCACCCTAGGGGGAGGCTAACTGAAACACGGAAGGAGACAATACCGGAAGGAACC
CGCGCTATGACGGCAATAAAAAGACAGAATAAAACGCACGGTGTTGGGTCGTTTGTTCATAAACGCGGGG
TTCGGTCCCAGGGCTGGCACTCTGTCGATACCCCACCGAGACCCCATTGGGGCCAATACGCCCGCGTTTC
TTCCTTTTCCCCACCCCACCCCCCAAGTTCGGGTGAAGGCCCAGGGCTCGCAGCCAACGTCGGGGCGGCA
GGCCCTGCCATAGCCTCAGGTTACTCATATATACTTTAGATTGATTTAAAACTTCATTTTTAATTTAAAA
GGATCTAGGTGAAGATCCTTTTTGATAATCTCATGACCAAAATCCCTTAACGTGAGTTTTCGTTCCACTG
AGCGTCAGACCCCGTAGAAAAGATCAAAGGATCTTCTTGAGATCCTTTTTTTCTGCGCGTAATCTGCTGC
TTGCAAACAAAAAAACCACCGCTACCAGCGGTGGTTTGTTTGCCGGATCAAGAGCTACCAACTCTTTTTC
CGAAGGTAACTGGCTTCAGCAGAGCGCAGATACCAAATACTGTCCTTCTAGTGTAGCCGTAGTTAGGCCA
CCACTTCAAGAACTCTGTAGCACCGCCTACATACCTCGCTCTGCTAATCCTGTTACCAGTGGCTGCTGCC
AGTGGCGATAAGTCGTGTCTTACCGGGTTGGACTCAAGACGATAGTTACCGGATAAGGCGCAGCGGTCGG
GCTGAACGGGGGGTTCGTGCACACAGCCCAGCTTGGAGCGAACGACCTACACCGAACTGAGATACCTACA
GCGTGAGCTATGAGAAAGCGCCACGCTTCCCGAAGGGAGAAAGGCGGACAGGTATCCGGTAAGCGGCAGG
GTCGGAACAGGAGAGCGCACGAGGGAGCTTCCAGGGGGAAACGCCTGGTATCTTTATAGTCCTGTCGGGT
TTCGCCACCTCTGACTTGAGCGTCGATTTTTGTGATGCTCGTCAGGGGGGCGGAGCCTATGGAAAAACGC
CAGCAACGCGGCCTTTTTACGGTTCCTGGCCTTTTGCTGGCCTTTTGCTCACATGTTCTTTCCTGCGTTA
TCCCCTGATTCTGTGGATAACCGTATTACCGCCATGCAT
