>Addgene plasmid #21918 | TrHKI-pGFPN3 | addgene partial sequence | sequence record 27698 | 21918 with EGFP-N
NGCTCCTCGCCCTTGCTCACCATGGTGGCGATGGATCCCGGGCCCGCGGTACCGCTGCTTGCCTCTGTGC
GTAACCGCACGCCCACGGCCGTGATGAGGGCGGCCCCCTTGCCGCTGCCATCCTCAGACAGGAGGAAGGA
CACGTTACATTTTGGTGACAGTTCCTTCACCGTCTGGTGCATGATTCTGGAGAAGTGTGGATGAAGCTTG
TAGAGTGTCCCGTCCACTCCCACAGTCACATTCAGACGGTCCAGTCCTCTGTTCTCGCGGATCTTATCCA
CAACCGCAGCCATGCCTGCGCCACACAGCTGTGCGGCCCTCCTGGACACCACCCCGCACACTGTCTTGAC
GAGGATACTGTCATCGCAGGTGCTATTCAGACCTAGCTGCTGGAGGATAGCCCGGACCTGGAGCAGTGCT
AATCGGTCACTCTCGATCTGAGAGAGAAACTTGGTCTCAAAGATGCCCCGGGTCTTCAGCGTCTCAGAGA
TCTGCCCTCGGAAGAGGAATCCCTTCTTGGTGAAGTCGATTAAGATGTTGCGGACGATTTCACCCAGGTA
CATACCACTGATCATCTTCTCATACCTTTGTTTCCCAGCATTTAGGGAATATTCGTCCACCAGTCTGTCG
TAGTGTGTCCTGATATCATCCAGACACCCGTTGNCCN
