>Addgene plasmid #21918 | TrHKI-pGFPN3 | addgene partial sequence | sequence record 27699 | CMV-F 5'-CGCAAATGGGCGGTAGGCGTG-3'
NNGGNNNNNNAGCNGAGCTGGTTTAGTGACCGTCAGATCCGCTAGCGCTACCGGACTCAGATCTCGAGAT
GATTGACAAGTATCTGTATGCCATGCGGCTCTCCGATGAAACTCTCATAGATATCATGACTCGCTTCAGG
AAGGAGATGAAGAATGGCCTCTCCCGGGATTTTAATCCAACAGCCACAGTCAAGATGTTGCCAACATTCG
TAAGGTCCATTCCTGATGGCTCTGAAAAGGGAGATTTCATTGCCCTGGATCTTGGTGGGTCTTCCTTTCG
AATTCTGCGGGTGCAAGTGAATCATGAGAAAAACCAGAATGTTCACATGGAGTCCGAGGTTTATGACACC
CCAGAGAACATCGTGCACGGCAGTGGAAGCCAGCTTTTTGATCATGTTGCTGAGTGCCTGGGAGATTTCA
TGGAGAAAAGGAAGATCAAGGACAAGAAGTTACCTGTGGGATTCACGTTTTCTTTTCCTTGCCAACAATC
CAAAATAGATGAGGCCATCCTGATCACCTGGACAAAGCGATTTAAAGCGAGCGGAGTGGAAGGAGCAGAT
GTGGTCAAACTGCTTAACAAAGCCATCAAAAAGCGAGGGGACTATGATGCCAACATCGTAGCTGTGGTGA
ATGACACAGTGGGCACCATGATGACCTGTGGCTATGACGACCAGCACTGTGAAGTCGGCCTGATCATCGG
CACTGGCACCAATGCTTGCTACATGGAGGAACTGAGGCACATTGATCTGGTGGAAGGAGACGAGGGGAGG
ATGTGTATCAATACAGAATGGGGAGCCTTTGGAGACGATGGATCATTAGAAGACATCCCGGACAGANTTT
GACAGGGNNATAGACCGGGGATCCCCTCAACCCTGNNNAAAAANNNNNNNNNNNNANNNANAGANNNGNN
CNNN
